Addgene plasmid #153933: pGBW-m4252983
Purpose: Mammalian expression plasmid for SARS-CoV-2 nsp7
Depositing lab: Ginkgo Bioworks & Benjie Chen. Depositing organization: Ginkgo Bioworks.
Backbone
  Vector backbone: pTwist_CMV_Hygro_6 with AarI site removed
  Backbone size w/o insert (bp): 6525
  Vector type: Mammalian Expression
  Selectable markers: Hygromycin
Growth in bacteria
  Bacterial resistance: Ampicillin, 100 μg/mL
  Growth temperature: 37°C
  Growth strain: DH5alpha
  Copy number: High Copy
Gene/Insert
  Gene/Insert name: SARS-CoV-2 nsp7
  Species: Severe acute respiratory syndrome coronavirus 2
  Insert size (bp): 248
  Mutation: wt
  Entrez Gene: ORF1ab (a.k.a. GU280_gp01)
  Promoter: CMV
  Cloning method: Unknown
Resource information
  A portion of this plasmid was derived from a plasmid made by: GinkgoBioworks
Depositor comments: NCBI reference sequence: YP_009725303.1
How to cite: pGBW-m4252983 was a gift from Ginkgo Bioworks & Benjie Chen (Addgene plasmid # 153933 ; http://n2t.net/addgene:153933 ; RRID:Addgene_153933)
