[The description below was written by a language model from this plasmid's Addgene catalogue record and pLannotate feature annotations shown in this document.]
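Description:
pGBW-m4252983 is a mammalian expression plasmid carrying the wild-type coding sequence for SARS-CoV-2 nsp7, a small non-structural protein released from the ORF1ab polyprotein. It is built on a pTwist_CMV_Hygro_6 backbone from which an AarI restriction site has been removed. It is propagated in E. coli through a high-copy ColE1/pUC-type origin with ampicillin selection from a full-length β-lactamase gene. The sequenced record is 6,792 nt, consistent with the stated 6,525 bp backbone plus a 248 bp insert.

The expression cassette uses the human cytomegalovirus immediate early enhancer and promoter elements, with an SV40 polyadenylation signal downstream. The automated annotation does not label the nsp7 open reading frame itself, but the unannotated gap between the CMV promoter and the SV40 poly(A) signal is where the insert would be expected to lie. No epitope tags or reporters are annotated or mentioned in the record. The cassette is bracketed by short β-globin locus insulator elements and by bacterial and phage transcription terminators (T7 and rrnG), which serve to isolate it from read-through transcription originating in neighbouring regions of the plasmid.

A separate cassette places a hygromycin B phosphotransferase gene under the human ubiquitin C promoter with a synthetic poly(A) signal, allowing hygromycin selection of stably transfected mammalian cells. The construct is suited to transient or stable expression of nsp7 in mammalian cells, although the record gives no more specific application than mammalian expression.
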