Features (pLannotate 1.2.2; 18 found; start..end, strand, type, name):
    222..293     +  misc_feature   5' β-globin insulator: insulator upstream of the human β-globin locus (Farrell et al., 2002)
    298..344     -  terminator     T7 terminator: transcription terminator for bacteriophage T7 RNA polymerase
    362..410     -  polyA_signal   poly(A) signal: synthetic polyadenylation signal
    491..794     +  enhancer       CMV enhancer: human cytomegalovirus immediate early enhancer
    867..884     -  promoter       CMV promoter (fragment): human cytomegalovirus (CMV) immediate early promoter
    947..998     +  promoter       CMVd2 promoter: truncated human cytomegalovirus (CMV) immediate early promoter that yields moderately reduced expression relative to the full-length promoter
   1393..1514    -  polyA_signal   SV40 poly(A) signal: SV40 polyadenylation signal
   1537..1606    -  CDS            large T antigen (fragment): large T antigen from SV40 (simian virus 40)
   1629..1675    +  terminator     T7 terminator: transcription terminator for bacteriophage T7 RNA polymerase
   1705..1841    +  terminator     rrnG terminator: transcription terminator from the E. coli ribosomal RNA rrnG operon (Albrechtsen et al., 1991)
   1886..1957    +  misc_feature   3' β-globin insulator: insulator downstream of the human β-globin locus (Farrell et al., 2002)
   2183..2771    -  rep_origin     ori: high-copy-number ColE1/pMB1/pBR322/pUC origin of replication
   2943..3007    -  CDS            bla(M) (fragment): β-lactamase lacking the signal sequence; bla(M); allows cytosolic expression of β-lactamase
   3271..4480    +  promoter       UbC promoter: human ubiquitin C promoter
   4490..5511    +  CDS            HygR (fragment): hygromycin B phosphotransferase confers resistance to hygromycin
   5539..5587    +  polyA_signal   poly(A) signal: synthetic polyadenylation signal
   5853..6713    +  CDS            AmpR: β-lactamase; bla; confers resistance to ampicillin, carbenicillin, and related antibiotics
   6726..70      +  terminator     rrnG terminator (across the origin): transcription terminator from the E. coli ribosomal RNA rrnG operon (Albrechtsen et al., 1991)
>Addgene plasmid #153933 | pGBW-m4252983 | addgene full sequence | sequence record 300497 | Ginkgo NGS Result
AGCAACGGATACGGCTTCCCCAACTTGCCCACTTCCATACGTGTCCTCCTTACCAGAAATTTATCCTTAA
GATCCCGAATCGTTTAAACTCGACTCTGGCTCTATCGAATCTCCGTCGTTTCGAGCTTACGCGAACAGCC
GTGGCGCTCATTTGCTCGTCGGGCATCGAATCTCGTCAGCTATCGTCAGCTTACCTTTTTGGCAGCGATC
GCGGCTCCCGACATCTTGGACCATTAGCTCCACAGGTATCTTCTTCCCTCTAGTGGTCATAACAGCAGCT
TCAGCTACCTCTCAATTCAAAAAACCCCTCAAGACCCGTTTAGAGGCCCCAAGGGGTTATGCTATCAATC
GTTGCGTTACACACACAAAAAACCAACACACATCCATCTTCGATGGATAGCGATTTTATTATCTAACTGC
TGATCGAGTGTAGCCAGATCTAGTAATCAATTACGGGGTCATTAGTTCATAGCCCATATATGGAGTTCCG
CGTTACATAACTTACGGTAAATGGCCCGCCTGGCTGACCGCCCAACGACCCCCGCCCATTGACGTCAATA
ATGACGTATGTTCCCATAGTAACGCCAATAGGGACTTTCCATTGACGTCAATGGGTGGAGTATTTACGGT
AAACTGCCCACTTGGCAGTACATCAAGTGTATCATATGCCAAGTACGCCCCCTATTGACGTCAATGACGG
TAAATGGCCCGCCTGGCATTATGCCCAGTACATGACCTTATGGGACTTTCCTACTTGGCAGTACATCTAC
GTATTAGTCATCGCTATTACCATGCTGATGCGGTTTTGGCAGTACATCAATGGGCGTGGATAGCGGTTTG
ACTCACGGGGATTTCCAAGTCTCCACCCCATTGACGTCAATGGGAGTTTGTTTTGGCACCAAAATCAACG
GGACTTTCCAAAATGTCGTAACAACTCCGCCCCATTGACGCAAATGGGCGGTAGGCGTGTACGGTGGGAG
GTCTATATAAGCAGAGCTGGTTTAGTGAACCGTCAGATCAGATCTTTGTCGATCCTACCATCCACTCGAC
ACACCCGCCAGCGGCCGCCACCATGAGCAAAATGTCTGACGTCAAGTGTACATCCGTAGTTCTGTTATCA
GTGCTTCAACAGCTGCGGGTGGAGAGTTCGTCAAAGCTCTGGGCCCAGTGCGTGCAGCTGCACAATGATA
TATTGCTCGCGAAAGATACTACGGAAGCTTTCGAGAAGATGGTCAGCTTGCTATCTGTTCTACTGAGCAT
GCAAGGAGCAGTAGACATCAACAAACTTTGCGAAGAGATGTTAGACAACCGAGCCACCCTGCAATAAGGA
TCCGCAGGCCTCTGCTAGCTTGACTGACTGAGATACAGCGTACCTTCAGCTCACAGACATGATAAGATAC
ATTGATGAGTTTGGACAAACCACAACTAGAATGCAGTGAAAAAAATGCTTTATTTGTGAAATTTGTGATG
CTATTGCTTTATTTGTAACCATTATAAGCTGCAATAAACAAGTTAACAACAACAATTGCATTCATTTTAT
GTTTCAGGTTCAGGGGGAGGTGTGGGAGGTTTTTTAAAGCAAGTAAAACCTCTACAAATGTGGTATTGGC
CCATCTCTATCGGTATCGTAGCATAACCCCTTGGGGCCTCTAAACGGGTCTTGAGGGGTTTTTTGTGCCC
CTCGGGCCGGATTGCTATCTACCGGCATTGGCGCAGAAAAAAATGCCTGATGCGACGCTGCGCGTCTTAT
ACTCCCACATATGCCAGATTCAGCAACGGATACGGCTTCCCCAACTTGCCCACTTCCATACGTGTCCTCC
TTACCAGAAATTTATCCTTAAGGTCGTCAGCTATCCTGCAGGCGATCTCTCGATTTCGATCAAGACATTC
CTTTAATGGTCTTTTCTGGACACCACTAGGGGTCAGAAGTAGTTCATCAAACTTTCTTCCCTCCCTAATC
TCATTGGTTACCTTGGGCTATCGAAACTTAATTAACCAGTCAAGTCAGCTACTTGGCGAGATCGACTTGT
CTGGGTTTCGACTACGCTCAGAATTGCGTCAGTCAAGTTCGATCTGGTCCTTGCTATTGCACCCGTTCTC
CGATTACGAGTTTCATTTAAATCATGTGAGCAAAAGGCCAGCAAAAGGCCAGGAACCGTAAAAAGGCCGC
GTTGCTGGCGTTTTTCCATAGGCTCCGCCCCCCTGACGAGCATCACAAAAATCGACGCTCAAGTCAGAGG
TGGCGAAACCCGACAGGACTATAAAGATACCAGGCGTTTCCCCCTGGAAGCTCCCTCGTGCGCTCTCCTG
TTCCGACCCTGCCGCTTACCGGATACCTGTCCGCCTTTCTCCCTTCGGGAAGCGTGGCGCTTTCTCATAG
CTCACGCTGTAGGTATCTCAGTTCGGTGTAGGTCGTTCGCTCCAAGCTGGGCTGTGTGCACGAACCCCCC
GTTCAGCCCGACCGCTGCGCCTTATCCGGTAACTATCGTCTTGAGTCCAACCCGGTAAGACACGACTTAT
CGCCACTGGCAGCAGCCACTGGTAACAGGATTAGCAGAGCGAGGTATGTAGGCGGTGCTACAGAGTTCTT
GAAGTGGTGGCCTAACTACGGCTACACTAGAAGAACAGTATTTGGTATCTGCGCTCTGCTGAAGCCAGTT
ACCTTCGGAAAAAGAGTTGGTAGCTCTTGATCCGGCAAACAAACCACCGCTGGTAGCGGTGGTTTTTTTG
TTTGCAAGCAGCAGATTACGCGCAGAAAAAAAGGATCTCAAGAAGATCCTTTGATCTTTTCTACGGGGTC
TGACGCTCAGTGGAACGAAAACTCACGTTAAGGGATTTTGGTCATGAGATTATCAAAAAGGATCTTCACC
TAGATCCTTTTAAATTAAAAATGAAGTTTTAAATCAATCTAAAGTATATATGAGTAAACTTGGTCTGACA
GTTACCAATGCTTAATCAGTGAGGCACCTATCTCAGCGATCTGTCTATTTCGTTCATCCATAGTTGCATT
TAAATTTCCGAACTCTCCAAGGCCCTCGTCGGAAAATCTTCAAACCTTTCGTCCGATCCATCTTGCAGGC
TACCTCTCGAACGAACTATCGCAAGTCTCTTGGCCGGCCTTGCGCCTTGGCTATTGCTTGGCAGCGCCTA
TCGCCAGGTATTACTCCAATCCCGAATATCCGAGATCGGGATCACCCGAGAGAAGTTCAACCTACATCCT
CAATCCCGATCTATCCGAGATCCGAGGAATATCGAAATCGGGGCGCGCCTGGCCTCCGCGCCGGGTTTTG
GCGCCTCCCGCGGGCGCCCCCCTCGTCACGGCGAGCGCTGCCACGTCAGACGAAGGGCGCAGGAGCGTCC
TGATCCTTCCGCCCGGACGCTCAGGACAGCGGCCCGCTGCTCATAAGACTCGGCCTTAGAACCCCAGTAT
CAGCAGAAGGACATTTTAGGACGGGACTTGGGTGACTCTAGGGCACTGGTTTTCTTTCCAGAGAGCGGAA
CAGGCGAGGAAAAGTAGTCCCTTCTCGGCGATTCTGCGGAGGGATCTCCGTGGGGCGGTGAACGCCGATG
ATTATATAAGGACGCGCCGGGTGTGGCACAGCTAGTTCCGTCGCAGCCGGGATTTGGGTCGCGGTTCTTG
TTTGTGGATCGCTGTGATCGTCACTTGGTGAGTAGCGGGCTGCTGGGCTGGCCGGGGCTTTCGTGGCCGC
CGGGCCGCTCGGTGGGACGGAAGCGTGTGGAGAGACCGCCAAGGGCTGTAGTCTGGGTCCGCGAGCAAGG
TTGCCCTGAACTGGGGGTTGGGGGGAGCGCAGCAAAATGGCGGCTGTTCCCGAGTCTTGAATGGAAGACG
CTTGTGAGGCGGGCTGTGAGGTCGTTGAAACAAGGTGGGGGGCATGGTGGGCGGCAAGAACCCAAGGTCT
TGAGCCCTTCGCTAATGCGGGAAAGCTCTTATTCGGGTGAGATGGGCTGGGCACCATCTGGGGACCCTGA
CGTGAAGTTTGTCACTGACTGGAGAACTCGGTTTGTCGTCTGTTGCGGGGGCGGCAGTTATGGCGGTGCC
GTTGGGCAGTGCACCCGTACCTTTGGGAGCGCGCGCCCTCGTCGTGTCGTGACGTCACCCGTTCTGTTGG
CTTATAATGCAGGGTGGGGCCACCAGCCGGTAGGTGTGCGGTAGGCTTTTCTCCGTCGCAGGACGCAGGG
TTCGGGCCTAGGGTAGGCTCTCCTGAATCGACAGGCGCCGGACCTCTGGTGAGGGGAGGGATAAGTGAGG
CGTCAGTTTCTTTGGTCGGTTTTATGTACCTATCTTCTTAAGTAGCTGAAGCTCCGGTTTTGAACTATGC
GCTCGGGGTTGGCGAGTGTGTTTTGTGAAGTTTTTTAGGCACCTTTTGAAATGTAATCATTTGGGTCAAT
ATGTAATTTTCAGTGTTAGACTTGTAAATTGTCCGCTAAATTCTGGCCGTTTTTGGCTTTTTTGTTAGAC
AACATGGGTAAAAAGCCTGAACTCACCGCGACGTCTGTCGAGAAGTTTCTGATCGAAAAGTTCGACAGCG
TCTCCGACCTGATGCAGCTCTCGGAGGGCGAAGAATCTCGTGCTTTCAGCTTCGATGTAGGAGGGCGTGG
ATATGTCCTGCGGGTAAATAGCTGCGCCGATGGTTTCTACAAAGATCGTTATGTTTATCGGCACTTTGCA
TCCGCCGCGCTCCCGATTCCGGAAGTGCTTGACATTGGGGAGTTCAGCGAGAGCCTGACCTATTGCATCT
CCCGCCGTGCACAGGGTGTCACGTTGCAAGACCTGCCTGAAACCGAACTGCCCGCTGTTCTGCAGCCGGT
CGCGGAGGCAATGGATGCCATCGCTGCCGCCGATCTTAGCCAGACGAGCGGGTTCGGCCCATTCGGACCG
CAAGGAATCGGTCAATACACTACATGGCGTGATTTCATATGCGCGATTGCTGATCCCCATGTGTATCACT
GGCAAACTGTGATGGACGACACCGTCAGTGCGTCCGTCGCGCAGGCTCTCGATGAGCTGATGCTTTGGGC
CGAGGACTGCCCCGAAGTCCGGCACCTCGTGCACGCGGATTTCGGCTCCAACAATGTCCTGACGGACAAT
GGCCGCATAACAGCGGTCATTGACTGGAGCGAGGCGATGTTCGGGGATTCCCAATACGAGGTCGCCAACA
TCTTCTTCTGGAGGCCGTGGTTGGCTTGTATGGAGCAGCAGACGCGCTACTTCGAGCGGAGGCATCCGGA
GCTTGCAGGATCGCCCCGGCTCCGGGCGTATATGCTCCGCATTGGTCTTGACCAACTCTATCAGAGCTTG
GTTGACGGCAATTTCGATGATGCAGCTTGGGCGCAGGGTCGATGCGACGCAATCGTCCGATCCGGAGCCG
GGACTGTCGGGCGTACACAAATCGCCCGCAGAAGCGCCGCCGTCTGGACCGATGGCTGTGTAGAAGTACT
CGCCGATAGTGGAAACCGACGCCCCAGCACTCGTCCGAGGGCAAAGGAATAAGCTAGTATGTAAGCCTAG
TCTTAGATAATAAAATCGCTATCCATCGAAGATGGATGTGTGTTGGTTTTTTGTGTGTGTAACGCTAGGC
GCGCCTGGTGTACCGAGAACGATCCTCTCAGTGCGAGTCTCGACGATCCATATCGTTGCTTGGCAGTCAG
CCAGTCGGAATCCAGCTTGGGACCCAGGAAGTCCAATCGTCAGATATTGTACTCAAGCCTGGTCACGGCA
GCGTACCGATCTGTTTAAACCTAGATATTGATAGTCTGATCGGTCAACGTATAATCGAGTCCTAGCTTTT
GCAAACATCTATCAAGAGACAGGATCAGCAGGAGGCTTTCGCATGAGTATTCAACATTTCCGTGTCGCCC
TTATTCCCTTTTTTGCGGCATTTTGCCTTCCTGTTTTTGCTCACCCAGAAACGCTGGTGAAAGTAAAAGA
TGCTGAAGATCAGTTGGGTGCGCGAGTGGGTTACATCGAACTGGATCTCAACAGCGGTAAGATCCTTGAG
AGTTTTCGCCCCGAAGAACGCTTTCCAATGATGAGCACTTTTAAAGTTCTGCTATGTGGCGCGGTATTAT
CCCGTATTGACGCCGGGCAAGAGCAACTCGGTCGCCGCATACACTATTCTCAGAATGACTTGGTTGAGTA
TTCACCAGTCACAGAAAAGCATCTTACGGATGGCATGACAGTAAGAGAATTATGCAGTGCTGCCATAACC
ATGAGTGATAACACTGCGGCCAACTTACTTCTGACAACGATTGGAGGACCGAAGGAGCTAACCGCTTTTT
TGCACAACATGGGGGATCATGTAACTCGCCTTGATCGTTGGGAACCGGAGCTGAATGAAGCCATACCAAA
CGACGAGCGTGACACCACGATGCCTGTAGCAATGGCAACAACCTTGCGTAAACTATTAACTGGCGAACTA
CTTACTCTAGCTTCCCGGCAACAGTTGATAGACTGGATGGAGGCGGATAAAGTTGCAGGACCACTTCTGC
GCTCGGCCCTTCCGGCTGGCTGGTTTATTGCTGATAAATCTGGAGCCGGTGAGCGTGGGTCTCGCGGTAT
CATTGCAGCACTGGGGCCAGATGGTAAGCCCTCCCGTATCGTAGTTATCTACACGACGGGGAGTCAGGCA
ACTATGGATGAACGAAATAGACAGATCGCTGAGATAGGTGCCTCACTGATTAAGCATTGGTAACCGATTC
TAGGTGCATTGGCGCAGAAAAAAATGCCTGATGCGACGCTGCGCGTCTTATACTCCCACATATGCCAGAT
TC
